Addgene plasmid #141069: pC1 Grx1-roCherry-mito
Purpose: Fluorescent biosensor for 2GSH/GSSG ratio with mitochondrial localization
Depositing lab: Dmitry Bilan. Depositing organization: Shemyakin-Ovchinnikov Institute of Bioorganic Chemistry (INACTIVE). Publication: Red fluorescent redox-sensitive biosensor Grx1-roCherry. Shokhina AG, Kostyuk AI, Ermakova YG, Panova AS, Staroverov DB, Egorov ES, Baranov MS, van Belle GJ, Katschinski DM, Belousov VV, Bilan DS. Redox Biol. 2019 Feb;21:101071. doi: 10.1016/j.redox.2018.101071. Epub 2018 Dec 7. PubMed 30576927.
Backbone
  Vector backbone: pC1
  Backbone size w/o insert (bp): 3919
  Total vector size (bp): 5194
  Modifications to backbone: Grx1-roCherry was inserted into pC1 backbone, which was previously equipped with MLS1 and MLS2
  Vector type: Mammalian Expression
Growth in bacteria
  Bacterial resistance: Kanamycin, 50 μg/mL
  Growth temperature: 37°C
  Growth strain: DH5alpha
  Copy number: High Copy
Gene/Insert
  Gene/Insert name: Grx1-roCherry
  Species: Synthetic
  Insert size (bp): 1275
  Mutation: Changed Alanine 150 to Cysteine, inserted Threonine after Cysteine 150, changed Serine 151 to Glutamate, changed Lysine 203 to Cysteine
  Promoter: CMV
  Tag / fusion protein: dMTS (N terminal on backbone)
  Cloning method: Restriction Enzyme; 5′ cloning site BamHI (not destroyed); 3′ cloning site XbaI (not destroyed)
  Sequencing primers: 5′ CCA TTG ACG TCA ATG GGA GTT; 3′ CAA GTT AAC AAC AAC AAT TGC AT
Terms and licenses: Academic/Nonprofit Terms; Industry Terms: Not Available to Industry
How to cite: pC1 Grx1-roCherry-mito was a gift from Dmitry Bilan (Addgene plasmid # 141069 ; http://n2t.net/addgene:141069 ; RRID:Addgene_141069)
