[The description below was written by a language model from this plasmid's Addgene catalogue record and pLannotate feature annotations shown in this document.]
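Description:
pC1 Grx1-roCherry-mito is a 5.2 kb mammalian expression plasmid built on a pC1 backbone, encoding a red fluorescent, genetically encoded biosensor for the 2GSH/GSSG ratio that is targeted to mitochondria. It is propagated in E. coli as a high-copy plasmid through a ColE1/pUC-type origin and selected with kanamycin. The NeoR/KanR gene (Tn5 aminoglycoside phosphotransferase) sits behind tandem bacterial (AmpR/bla) and SV40 early promoters and is followed by an HSV TK polyadenylation signal, so the same marker should also allow G418 selection in mammalian cells. An f1 origin is also present. Short annotated fragments of ble, a bGH poly(A) signal and SV40 large T antigen appear to be backbone remnants or partial matches rather than functional units.

The expression cassette is driven by the CMV immediate early enhancer and promoter and terminated by an SV40 poly(A) signal. The open reading frame begins with two tandem copies of the human COX8 mitochondrial presequence, corresponding to the backbone-supplied double targeting signal (dMTS, MLS1 and MLS2) that directs import into mitochondria. This is followed by human glutaredoxin 1 (GLRX), joined across a short unannotated stretch to roCherry, a redox-sensitive mCherry derivative. According to the record, roCherry carries A150C, a threonine inserted after Cys150, S151E and K203C. The two introduced cysteines presumably form the redox-active pair whose oxidation state alters fluorescence, as in other ro-type fluorescent proteins. Fused Grx1 serves to couple the sensor's redox state to the glutathione pool. The Grx1-roCherry insert was cloned between BamHI and XbaI sites. The construct is intended for expression in mammalian cells to monitor mitochondrial glutathione redox state by red fluorescence.
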