Features (pLannotate 1.2.2; 16 found; start..end, strand, type, name):
     61..364     +  enhancer       CMV enhancer: human cytomegalovirus immediate early enhancer
    365..568     +  promoter       CMV promoter: human cytomegalovirus (CMV) immediate early promoter
    597..671     +  CDS            COX8 presequence: mitochondrial presequence of human cytochrome c oxidase subunit VIII (Rizutto et al., 1989)
    691..764     +  CDS            COX8 presequence (fragment): mitochondrial presequence of human cytochrome c oxidase subunit VIII (Rizutto et al., 1989)
    798..1112    +  CDS            GLRX: GLRX1_HUMAN - Also known as GRX. Experimental evidence at protein level: Swiss-Prot protein existence level 1. Has a glutathione-disulfide oxidoreductase activity in the presence of NADPH and glutathione reductase. Reduces low molecular weight disulfides and proteins. From Homo sapiens (Human).
   1161..1870    +  CDS            mCherry (fragment): monomeric derivative of DsRed fluorescent protein (Shaner et al., 2004) mammalian codon-optimized
   1876..1959    +  CDS            large T antigen (fragment): large T antigen from SV40 (simian virus 40)
   1982..2103    +  polyA_signal   SV40 poly(A) signal: SV40 polyadenylation signal
   2137..2565    -  rep_origin     f1 ori (sequence partly withheld): f1 bacteriophage origin of replication; arrow indicates direction of (+) strand synthesis
   2592..2696    +  promoter       AmpR promoter: bla
   2698..3055    +  promoter       SV40 promoter: SV40 enhancer and early promoter
   3090..3884    +  CDS            NeoR/KanR: aminoglycoside phosphotransferase from Tn5; aph(3')-II (or nptII); confers resistance to neomycin, kanamycin, and G418 (Geneticin®)
   3905..4057    +  CDS            ble (fragment): BLE_KLEPN - Experimental evidence at protein level: Swiss-Prot protein existence level 1. Binding protein with a strong affinity to the bleomycin family of antibiotics. Binds to CL990; an antimitotic-antibiotic compound. From Klebsiella pneumoniae.
   4116..4163    +  polyA_signal   HSV TK poly(A) signal: herpes simplex virus thymidine kinase polyadenylation signal (Cole and Stacy, 1985)
   4254..4270    -  polyA_signal   bGH poly(A) signal (fragment): bovine growth hormone polyadenylation signal
   4492..5080    +  rep_origin     ori: high-copy-number ColE1/pMB1/pBR322/pUC origin of replication
>Addgene plasmid #141069 | pC1 Grx1-roCherry-mito | addgene full sequence | sequence record 324310 | Addgene NGS Result
TAGTTATTAATAGTAATCAATTACGGGGTCATTAGTTCATAGCCCATATATGGAGTTCCGCGTTACATAA
CTTACGGTAAATGGCCCGCCTGGCTGACCGCCCAACGACCCCCGCCCATTGACGTCAATAATGACGTATG
TTCCCATAGTAACGCCAATAGGGACTTTCCATTGACGTCAATGGGTGGAGTATTTACGGTAAACTGCCCA
CTTGGCAGTACATCAAGTGTATCATATGCCAAGTACGCCCCCTATTGACGTCAATGACGGTAAATGGCCC
GCCTGGCATTATGCCCAGTACATGACCTTATGGGACTTTCCTACTTGGCAGTACATCTACGTATTAGTCA
TCGCTATTACCATGGTGATGCGGTTTTGGCAGTACATCAATGGGCGTGGATAGCGGTTTGACTCACGGGG
ATTTCCAAGTCTCCACCCCATTGACGTCAATGGGAGTTTGTTTTGGCACCAAAATCAACGGGACTTTCCA
AAATGTCGTAACAACTCCGCCCCATTGACGCAAATGGGCGGTAGGCGTGTACGGTGGGAGGTCTATATAA
GCAGAGCTGGTTTAGTGAACCGTCAGATCCGCTAGCATGTCCGTCCTGACGCCGCTGCTGCTGCGGGGCT
TGACAGGCTCGGCCCGGCGGCTCCCAGTGCCGCGCGCCAAGATCCATTCGTTGGGGGATCTGTCCGTCCT
GACGCCGCTGCTGCTGCGGGGCTTGACAGGCTCGGCCCGGCGGCTCCCAGTGCCGCGCGCCAAGATCCAT
TCGTTGGGGGATCCACCGGTCGCCACCGCTCAAGAGTTTGTGAACTGCAAAATCCAGCCTGGGAAGGTGG
TTGTGTTCATCAAGCCCACCTGCCCGTACTGCAGGAGGGCCCAAGAGATCCTCAGTCAATTGCCCATCAA
ACAAGGGCTTCTGGAATTTGTCGATATCACAGCCACCAACCACACTAACGAGATTCAAGATTATTTGCAA
CAGCTCACGGGAGCAAGAACGGTGCCTCGAGTCTTTATTGGTAAAGATTGTATAGGCGGATGCAGTGATC
TAGTCTCTTTGCAACAGAGTGGGGAACTGCTGACGCGGCTAAAGCAGATTGGAGCTCTGCAGACTTCCGG
AACTGGGGGCAACGCCTCTGACGGTGGTGGGTCTGGTGGTGTGAGCAAGGGCGAGGAGGATAACATGGCC
ATCATCAAGGAGTTCATGCGCTTCAAGGTGCACATGGAGGGCTCCGTGAACGGCCACGAGTTCGAGATCG
AGGGCGAGGGCGAGGGCCGCCCCTACGAGGGCACCCAGACCGCCAAGCTGAAGGTGACCAAGGGTGGCCC
CCTGCCCTTCGCCTGGGACATCCTGTCCCCTCAGTTCATGTACGGCTCCAAGGCCTACGTGAAGCACCCC
GCCGACATCCCCGACTACTTGAAGCTGTCCTTCCCCGAGGGCTTCAAGTGGGAGCGCGTGATGAACTTCG
AGGACGGCGGCGTGGTGACCGTGACCCAGGACTCCTCCCTGCAGGACGGCGAGTTCATCTACAAGGTGAA
GCTGCGCGGCACCAACTTCCCCTCCGACGGCCCCGTAATGCAGAAGAAGACCATGGGCTGGGAGTGCACC
GAATCCGAGCGGATGTACCCCGAGGACGGCGCCCTGAAGGGCGAGATCAAGCAGAGGCTGAAGCTGAAGG
ATGGCGGCCACTACGACGCTGAGGTCAAGACCACCTACAAGGCCAAGAAGCCCGTGCAGCTGCCCGGCGC
CTACAACGTCAACATCTGCTTGGACATCACCTCCCACAACGAGGACTACACCATCGTGGAACAGTACGAA
CGCGCCGAGGGCCGCCACTCCACCGGCGGCATGGACGAGCTGTACAAGTAATCTAGATCATAATCAGCCA
TACCACATTTGTAGAGGTTTTACTTGCTTTAAAAAACCTCCCACACCTCCCCCTGAACCTGAAACATAAA
ATGAATGCAATTGTTGTTGTTAACTTGTTTATTGCAGCTTATAATGGTTACAAATAAAGCAATAGCATCA
CAAATTTCACAAATAAAGCATTTTTTTCACTGCATTCTAGTTGTGGTTTGTCCAAACTCATCAATGTATC
TTAAGGCGTAAATTGTAAGCGTTAATATTTTGTTAAAATTCGCGTTAAATTTTTGTTAAATCAGCTCATT
TTTTAACCAATAGGCCGAAATCGGCAAAATCCCTTATAAATCAAAAGAATAGACCGAGATAGGGT
[37 nt withheld, positions 2236-2272]
AAAGAACGTGGACTCCAACGTCAAAGG
[49 nt withheld, positions 2300-2348]
T
[91 nt withheld, positions 2350-2440]
G
[124 nt withheld, positions 2442-2565]
CAGGTGGCACTTTTCGGGGAAATGTGCGCGGAACCCCTATTTGTTTATTTTTCTAAATACATTCAAATAT
GTATCCGCTCATGAGACAATAACCCTGATAAATGCTTCAATAATATTGAAAAAGGAAGAGTCCTGAGGCG
GAAAGAACCAGCTGTGGAATGTGTGTCAGTTAGGGTGTGGAAAGTCCCCAGGCTCCCCAGCAGGCAGAAG
TATGCAAAGCATGCATCTCAATTAGTCAGCAACCAGGTGTGGAAAGTCCCCAGGCTCCCCAGCAGGCAGA
AGTATGCAAAGCATGCATCTCAATTAGTCAGCAACCATAGTCCCGCCCCTAACTCCGCCCATCCCGCCCC
TAACTCCGCCCAGTTCCGCCCATTCTCCGCCCCATGGCTGACTAATTTTTTTTATTTATGCAGAGGCCGA
GGCCGCCTCGGCCTCTGAGCTATTCCAGAAGTAGTGAGGAGGCTTTTTTGGAGGCCTAGGCTTTTGCAAA
GATCGATCAAGAGACAGGATGAGGATCGTTTCGCATGATTGAACAAGATGGATTGCACGCAGGTTCTCCG
GCCGCTTGGGTGGAGAGGCTATTCGGCTATGACTGGGCACAACAGACAATCGGCTGCTCTGATGCCGCCG
TGTTCCGGCTGTCAGCGCAGGGGCGCCCGGTTCTTTTTGTCAAGACCGACCTGTCCGGTGCCCTGAATGA
ACTGCAAGACGAGGCAGCGCGGCTATCGTGGCTGGCCACGACGGGCGTTCCTTGCGCAGCTGTGCTCGAC
GTTGTCACTGAAGCGGGAAGGGACTGGCTGCTATTGGGCGAAGTGCCGGGGCAGGATCTCCTGTCATCTC
ACCTTGCTCCTGCCGAGAAAGTATCCATCATGGCTGATGCAATGCGGCGGCTGCATACGCTTGATCCGGC
TACCTGCCCATTCGACCACCAAGCGAAACATCGCATCGAGCGAGCACGTACTCGGATGGAAGCCGGTCTT
GTCGATCAGGATGATCTGGACGAAGAGCATCAGGGGCTCGCGCCAGCCGAACTGTTCGCCAGGCTCAAGG
CGAGCATGCCCGACGGCGAGGATCTCGTCGTGACCCATGGCGATGCCTGCTTGCCGAATATCATGGTGGA
AAATGGCCGCTTTTCTGGATTCATCGACTGTGGCCGGCTGGGTGTGGCGGACCGCTATCAGGACATAGCG
TTGGCTACCCGTGATATTGCTGAAGAGCTTGGCGGCGAATGGGCTGACCGCTTCCTCGTGCTTTACGGTA
TCGCCGCTCCCGATTCGCAGCGCATCGCCTTCTATCGCCTTCTTGACGAGTTCTTCTGAGCGGGACTCTG
GGGTTCGAAATGACCGACCAAGCGACGCCCAACCTGCCATCACGAGATTTCGATTCCACCGCCGCCTTCT
ATGAAAGGTTGGGCTTCGGAATCGTTTTCCGGGACGCCGGCTGGATGATCCTCCAGCGCGGGGATCTCAT
GCTGGAGTTCTTCGCCCACCCTAGGGGGAGGCTAACTGAAACACGGAAGGAGACAATACCGGAAGGAACC
CGCGCTATGACGGCAATAAAAAGACAGAATAAAACGCACGGTGTTGGGTCGTTTGTTCATAAACGCGGGG
TTCGGTCCCAGGGCTGGCACTCTGTCGATACCCCACCGAGACCCCATTGGGGCCAATACGCCCGCGTTTC
TTCCTTTTCCCCACCCCACCCCCCAAGTTCGGGTGAAGGCCCAGGGCTCGCAGCCAACGTCGGGGCGGCA
GGCCCTGCCATAGCCTCAGGTTACTCATATATACTTTAGATTGATTTAAAACTTCATTTTTAATTTAAAA
GGATCTAGGTGAAGATCCTTTTTGATAATCTCATGACCAAAATCCCTTAACGTGAGTTTTCGTTCCACTG
AGCGTCAGACCCCGTAGAAAAGATCAAAGGATCTTCTTGAGATCCTTTTTTTCTGCGCGTAATCTGCTGC
TTGCAAACAAAAAAACCACCGCTACCAGCGGTGGTTTGTTTGCCGGATCAAGAGCTACCAACTCTTTTTC
CGAAGGTAACTGGCTTCAGCAGAGCGCAGATACCAAATACTGTTCTTCTAGTGTAGCCGTAGTTAGGCCA
CCACTTCAAGAACTCTGTAGCACCGCCTACATACCTCGCTCTGCTAATCCTGTTACCAGTGGCTGCTGCC
AGTGGCGATAAGTCGTGTCTTACCGGGTTGGACTCAAGACGATAGTTACCGGATAAGGCGCAGCGGTCGG
GCTGAACGGGGGGTTCGTGCACACAGCCCAGCTTGGAGCGAACGACCTACACCGAACTGAGATACCTACA
GCGTGAGCTATGAGAAAGCGCCACGCTTCCCGAAGGGAGAAAGGCGGACAGGTATCCGGTAAGCGGCAGG
GTCGGAACAGGAGAGCGCACGAGGGAGCTTCCAGGGGGAAACGCCTGGTATCTTTATAGTCCTGTCGGGT
TTCGCCACCTCTGACTTGAGCGTCGATTTTTGTGATGCTCGTCAGGGGGGCGGAGCCTATGGAAAAACGC
CAGCAACGCGGCCTTTTTACGGTTCCTGGCCTTTTGCTGGCCTTTTGCTCACATGTTCTTTCCTGCGTTA
TCCCCTGATTCTGTGGATAACCGTATTACCGCCATGCAT
